>Addgene plasmid #218747 | pAAV-nEF-ConVERGD-eGFP-WPRE | addgene full sequence | sequence record 432135 | Addgene NGS Result
CTTCACCTAGATCCTTTTAAATTAAAAATGAAGTTTTAAATCAATCTAAAGTATATATGAGTAAACTTGG
TCTGACAGTTACCAATGCTTAATCAGTGAGGCACCTATCTCAGCGATCTGTCTATTTCGTTCATCCATAG
TTGCCTGACTCCCCGTCGTGTAGATAACTACGATACGGGAGGGCTTACCATCTGGCCCCAGTGCTGCAAT
GATACCGCGAGAACCACGCTCACCGGCTCCAGATTTATCAGCAATAAACCAGCCAGCCGGAAGGGCCGAG
CGCAGAAGTGGTCCTGCAACTTTATCCGCCTCCATCCAGTCTATTAATTGTTGCCGGGAAGCTAGAGTAA
GTAGTTCGCCAGTTAATAGTTTGCGCAACGTTGTTGCCATTGCTACAGGCATCGTGGTGTCACGCTCGTC
GTTTGGTATGGCTTCATTCAGCTCCGGTTCCCAACGATCAAGGCGAGTTACATGATCCCCCATGTTGTGC
AAAAAAGCGGTTAGCTCCTTCGGTCCTCCGATCGTTGTCAGAAGTAAGTTGGCCGCAGTGTTATCACTCA
TGGTTATGGCAGCACTGCATAATTCTCTTACTGTCATGCCATCCGTAAGATGCTTTTCTGTGACTGGTGA
GTACTCAACCAAGTCATTCTGAGAATAGTGTATGCGGCGACCGAGTTGCTCTTGCCCGGCGTCAATACGG
GATAATACCGCGCCACATAGCAGAACTTTAAAAGTGCTCATCATTGGAAAACGTTCTTCGGGGCGAAAAC
TCTCAAGGATCTTACCGCTGTTGAGATCCAGTTCGATGTAACCCACTCGTGCACCCAACTGATCTTCAGC
ATCTTTTACTTTCACCAGCGTTTCTGGGTGAGCAAAAACAGGAAGGCAAAATGCCGCAAAAAAGGGAATA
AGGGCGACACGGAAATGTTGAATACTCATACTCTTCCTTTTTCAATATTATTGAAGCATTTATCAGGGTT
ATTGTCTCATGAGCGGATACATATTTGAATGTATTTAGAAAAATAAACAAATAGGGGTTCCGCGCACATT
TCCCCGAAAAGTGCCACCTGACGTCTAAGAAACCATTATTATCATGACATTAACCTATAAAAATAGGCGT
ATCACGAGGCCCTTTTGTCTCGCGCGTTTCGGTGATGACGGTGAAAACCTCTGACACATGCAGCTCCCGG
AGACTGTCACAGCTTGTCTGTAAGCGGATGCCGGGAGCAGACAAGCCCGTCAGGGCGCGTCAGCGGGTGT
TGGCGGGTGTCGGGGCTGGCTTAACTATGCGGCATCAGAGCAGATTGTACTGAGAGTGCACCATATGCGG
TGTGAAATACCGCACAGATGCGTAAGGAGAAAATACCGCATCAGGCGCCATTCGCCATTCAGGCTGCGCA
ACTGTTGGGAAGGGCGATCGGTGCGGGCCTCTTCGCTATTACGCCAGCTGGCGAAAGGGGGATGTGCTGC
AAGGCGATTAAGTTGGGTAACGCCAGGGTTTTCCCAGTCACGACGTTGTAAAACGACGGCCAGTGAATTG
ACGCGTATTGGGATCCAATCCTGCAGGCAGCTGCGCGCTCGCTCGCTCACTGAGGCCGCCCGGGCGTCGG
GCGACCTTTGGTCGCCCGGCCTCAGTGAGCGAGCGAGCGCGCAGAGAGGGAGTGGCCAACTCCATCACTA
GGGGTTCCTGCGGCCGCAGATGCTGCACGGGCCCGCGATCGCGGGCAGAGCGCACATCGCCCACAGTCCC
CGAGAAGTTGGGGGGAGGGGTCGGCAATTGAACGGGTGCCTAGAGAAGGTGGCGCGGGGTAAACTGGGAA
AGTGATGTCGTGTACTGGCTCCGCCTTTTTCCCGAGGGTGGGGGAGAACCGTATATAAGTGCAGTAGTCG
CCGTGAACGTTCTTTTTCGCAACGGGTTTGCCGCCAGAACACAGCTGAAGCTTCGAGGGGCTCGCATCTC
TCCTTCACGCGCCCGCCGCCCTACCTGAGGCCGCCATCCACGCCGGTTGAGTCGCGTTCTGCCGCCTCCC
GCCTGTGGTGCCTCCTGAACTGCGTCCGCCGTCTAGGTAAGTTTAAAGCTCAGGTCGAGACCGGGCCTTT
GTCCGGCGCTCCCTTGGAGCCTACCTAGACTCAGCCGGCTCTCCACGCTTTGCCTGACCCTGCTTGCTCA
ACTCTACGTCTTTGTTTCGTTTTCTGTTCTGCGCCGTTACAGATCGGTACCGCTAGCGAAGTTCCTATTC
TTCAAAAGGTATAGGAACTTCATCAAAATAGGAAGACCAATGCTTCACCATCGACCCGAATTGCCAAGCA
TCACCATCGACACGAAGTTCCTATTCCGAAGTTCCTATTCTCTAGAAAGTATAGGAACTTCGTCGACCTT
AAGATAACTTCGTATAGCATACATTATACGAAGTTATAAAAACAAAAAGAAAAGCGCGTTTCGTCCTATT
TGGGACTCGTCAGCTGGATGTACGCGTTTCCGCGAATCCAGGACGCGCAAAGAAAGAAAATAACTTCGTA
TAGCATACATTATACGAAGTTATGAATTCATGCATGCTTACTTGTACAGCTCGTCCATGCCGAGAGTGAT
CCCGGCGGCGGTCACGAACTCCAGCAGGACCATGTGATCGCGCTTCTCGTTGGGGTCTTTGCTCAGGGCG
GACTGGGTGCTCAGGTAGTGGTTGTCGGGCAGCAGCACGGGGCCGTCGCCGATGGGGGTGTTCTGCTGGT
AGTGGTCGGCGAGCTGCACGCTGCCGTCCTCGATGTTGTGGCGGATCTTGAAGTTCACCTTGATGCCGTT
CTTCTGCTTGTCGGCCATGATATAGACGTTGTGGCTGTTGTAGTTGTACTCCAGCTTGTGCCCCAGGATG
TTGCCGTCCTCCTTGAAGTCGATGCCCTTCAGCTCGATGCGGTTCACCAGGGTGTCGCCCTCGAACTTCA
CCTCGGCGCGGGTCTTGTAGTTGCCGTCGTCCTTGAAGAAGATGGTGCGCTCCTGGACGTAGCCTTCGGG
CATGGCGGACTTGAAGAAGTCGTGCTGCTTCATGTGGTCGGGGTAGCGGCTGAAGCACTGCACGCCGTAG
GTCAGGGTGGTCACGAGGGTGGGCCAGGGCACGGGCAGCTTGCCGGTGGTGCAGATGAACTTCAGGGTCA
GCTTGCCGTAGGTGGCATCGCCCTCGCCCTCGCCGGACACGCTGAACTTGTGGCCGTTTACGTCGCCGTC
CAGCTCGACCAGGATGGGCACCACCCCGGTGAACAGCTCCTCGCCCTTGCTCACCATGGTGGCACTAGTA
CCGGTCTCGAGGAAGTTCCTATACCTTTTGAAGAATAGGAACTTCATCAAAATAGGAAGACCAATGCTTC
ACCATCGACCCGAATTGCCAAGCATCACCATCGACACGAAGTTCCTATACTTTCTAGAGAATAGGAACTT
CGGAATAGTAACTTCCGTACGAAGCTTATATGCGGCCGATCGATAATCAACCTCTGGATTACAAAATTTG
TGAAAGATTGACTGGTATTCTTAACTATGTTGCTCCTTTTACGCTATGTGGATACGCTGCTTTAATGCCT
TTGTATCATGCTATTGCTTCCCGTATGGCTTTCATTTTCTCCTCCTTGTATAAATCCTGGTTGCTGTCTC
TTTATGAGGAGTTGTGGCCCGTTGTCAGGCAACGTGGCGTGGTGTGCACTGTGTTTGCTGACGCAACCCC
CACTGGTTGGGGCATTGCCACCACCTGTCAGCTCCTTTCCGGGACTTTCGCTTTCCCCCTCCCTATTGCC
ACGGCGGAACTCATCGCCGCCTGCCTTGCCCGCTGCTGGACAGGGGCTCGGCTGTTGGGCACTGACAATT
CCGTGGTGTTGTCGGGGAAATCATCGTCCTTTCCTTGGCTGCTCGCCTGTGTTGCCACCTGGATTCTGCG
CGGGACGTCCTTCTGCTACGTCCCTTCGGCCCTCAATCCAGCGGACCTTCCTTCCCGCGGCCTGCTGCCG
GCTCTGCGGCCTCTTCCGCGTCTTCGCCTTCGCCCTCAGACGAGTCGGATCTCCCTTTGGGCCGCCTCCC
CGCATCGATACCGTAGATCGATCTACGGGTGGCATCCCTGTGACCCCTCCCCAGTGCCTCTCCTGGCCCT
GGAAGTTGCCACTCCAGTGCCCACCAGCCTTGTCCTAATAAAATTAAGTTGCATCATTTTGTCTGACTAG
GTGTCCTTCTATAATATTATGGGGTGGAGGGGGGTGGTATGGAGCAAGGGGCAAGTTGGGAAGACAACCT
GTAGGGCCTGCGGGGTCTATTGGGAACCAAGCTGGAGTGCAGTGGCACAATCTTGGCTCACTGCAATCTC
CGCCTCCTGGGTTCAAGCGATTCTCCTGCCTCAGCCTCCCGAGTTGTTGGGATTCCAGGCATGCATGACC
AGGCTCAGCTAATTTTTGTTTTTTTGGTAGAGACGGGGTTTCACCATATTGGCCAGGCTGGTCTCCAACT
CCTAATCTCAGGTGATCTACCCACCTTGGCCTCCCAAATTGCTGGGATTACAGGCGTGAACCACTGCTCC
CTTCCCTGTCCTTCTGATTTTGTAGGTAACCGGAGCTCCAGGAACCCCTAGTGATGGAGTTGGCCACTCC
CTCTCTGCGCGCTCGCTCGCTCACTGAGGCCGGGCGACCAAAGGTCGCCCGACGCCCGGGCTTTGCCCGG
GCGGCCTCAGTGAGCGAGCGAGCGCGCAGCTGCCTGCAGGATTGGATCCCAATGGCGCGCCGAGCTTGGC
GTAATCATGGTCATAGCTGTTTCCTGTGTGAAATTGTTATCCGCTCACAATTCCACACAACATACGAGCC
GGAAGCATAAAGTGTAAAGCCTGGGGTGCCTAATGAGTGAGCTAACTCACATTAATTGCGTTGCGCTCAC
TGCCCGCTTTCCAGTCGGGAAACCTGTCGTGCCAGCTGCATTAATGAATCGGCCAACGCGCGGGGAGAGG
CGGTTTGCGTATTGGGCGCTCTTCCGCTTCCTCGCTCACTGACTCGCTGCGCTCGGTCGTTCGGCTGCGG
CGAGCGGTATCAGCTCACTCAAAGGCGGTAATACGGTTATCCACAGAATCAGGGGATAACGCAGGAAAGA
ACATGTGAGCAAAAGGCCAGCAAAAGGCCAGGAACCGTAAAAAGGCCGCGTTGCTGGCGTTTTTCCATAG
GCTCCGCCCCCCTGACGAGCATCACAAAAATCGACGCTCAAGTCAGAGGTGGCGAAACCCGACAGGACTA
TAAAGATACCAGGCGTTTCCCCCTGGAAGCTCCCTCGTGCGCTCTCCTGTTCCGACCCTGCCGCTTACCG
GATACCTGTCCGCCTTTCTCCCTTCGGGAAGCGTGGCGCTTTCTCATAGCTCACGCTGTAGGTATCTCAG
TTCGGTGTAGGTCGTTCGCTCCAAGCTGGGCTGTGTGCACGAACCCCCCGTTCAGCCCGACCGCTGCGCC
TTATCCGGTAACTATCGTCTTGAGTCCAACCCGGTAAGACACGACTTATCGCCACTGGCAGCAGCCACTG
GTAACAGGATTAGCAGAGCGAGGTATGTAGGCGGTGCTACAGAGTTCTTGAAGTGGTGGCCTAACTACGG
CTACACTAGAAGAACAGTATTTGGTATCTGCGCTCTGCTGAAGCCAGTTACCTTCGGAAAAAGAGTTGGT
AGCTCTTGATCCGGCAAACAAACCACCGCTGGTAGCGGTGGTTTTTTTGTTTGCAAGCAGCAGATTACGC
GCAGAAAAAAAGGATCTCAAGAAGATCCTTTGATCTTTTCTACGGGGTCTGACGCTCAGTGGAACGAAAA
CTCACGTTAAGGGATTTTGGTCATGAGATTATCAAAAAGGAT
Features (pLannotate 1.2.2; 23 found; start..end, strand, type, name):
     79..939     -  CDS            AmpR: β-lactamase; bla; confers resistance to ampicillin, carbenicillin, and related antibiotics
    940..1044    -  promoter       AmpR promoter: bla
   1139..1174    +  CDS            rop (fragment): Rop protein, which maintains plasmids at low copy number; rop
   1276..1375    +  misc_feature   bom (fragment): basis of mobility region from pBR322
   1381..1538    -  CDS            lacZα (fragment): LacZα fragment of β-galactosidase; lacZ fragment
   1571..1598    +  repeat_region  AAV2 ITR (fragment): inverted terminal repeat of adeno-associated virus serotype 2 inverted
   1627..1654    +  repeat_region  AAV2 ITR (fragment): inverted terminal repeat of adeno-associated virus serotype 2 inverted
   1723..1934    +  promoter       EF-1α core promoter: core promoter for human elongation factor EF-1α
   1947..2215    +  LTR            5' LTR (truncated): truncated 5' long terminal repeat (LTR) from human T-cell leukemia virus (HTLV) type 1
   2324..2371    +  protein_bind   FRT: FLP-mediated recombination occurs in the 8-bp core sequence TCTAGAAA (Turan and Bode, 2011). FLP recombinase from the Saccharomyces cerevisiae 2μ plasmid
   2384..2417    +  protein_bind   loxP: Cre-mediated recombination occurs in the 8-bp core sequence (GCATACAT). Cre recombinase
   2419..2468    -  ncRNA          Hammerhead 1: Accession: RF00163 - Hammerhead ribozyme (type I)
   2510..2543    +  protein_bind   loxP: Cre-mediated recombination occurs in the 8-bp core sequence (GCATACAT). Cre recombinase
   2558..3277    -  CDS            EGFP: the original enhanced GFP (Yang et al., 1996) mammalian codon-optimized
   3398..3431    -  protein_bind   FRT (minimal): supports FLP-mediated excision but not integration (Turan and Bode, 2011) FLP recombinase from the Saccharomyces cerevisiae 2μ plasmid
   3475..4063    +  misc_feature   WPRE: woodchuck hepatitis virus posttranscriptional regulatory element
   4087..4563    +  polyA_signal   hGH poly(A) signal: human growth hormone polyadenylation signal
   4590..4730    +  repeat_region  AAV2 ITR: inverted terminal repeat of adeno-associated virus serotype 2 inverted
   4794..4810    -  protein_bind   lac operator: The lac repressor binds to the lac operator to inhibit transcription in E. coli. This inhibition can be relieved by adding lactose or isopropyl-β-D-thiogalactopyranoside (IPTG). lac repressor encoded by lacI
   4818..4848    -  promoter       lac promoter: promoter for the E. coli lac operon
   4863..4884    -  protein_bind   CAP binding site: CAP binding activates transcription in the presence of cAMP. E. coli catabolite activator protein
   4897..4989    -  CDS            lacI (fragment): lac repressor; lacI; The lac repressor binds to the lac operator to inhibit transcription in E. coli. This inhibition can be relieved by adding lactose or isopropyl-β-D-thiogalactopyranoside (IPTG).
   5172..5760    -  rep_origin     ori: high-copy-number ColE1/pMB1/pBR322/pUC origin of replication
