[The description below was written by a language model from this plasmid's Addgene catalogue record and pLannotate feature annotations shown in this document.]
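Description:
pAAV-nEF-ConVERGD-eGFP-WPRE is an adeno-associated virus transfer plasmid of about 5.9 kb, built on a pAAV backbone and designed to express eGFP only in cells that contain both Cre and Flp recombinases (AND intersectional logic from a single vector). It is propagated in E. coli through a ColE1/pUC-type origin and selected with the ampicillin resistance gene. The catalogue lists it as low copy and grown in a recombination-deficient strain, which is consistent with the need to keep the AAV2 inverted terminal repeats stable. The annotation finds a complete ITR on the 3′ side. The 5′ ITR is detected only as two short fragments, which may reflect the difficulty of sequencing or annotating these hairpin repeats. Leftover lac and pBR322-derived fragments in the backbone have no role in the payload.

Between the ITRs, the nEF promoter, annotated as the EF-1α core promoter followed by an HTLV-1 LTR segment, drives the cassette. The EGFP coding sequence lies in the antisense orientation and is flanked by an FRT site and an oppositely oriented minimal FRT. This arrangement suggests that Flp inverts the segment to bring EGFP into the sense orientation. Inside this unit, two loxP sites in the same orientation bracket a hammerhead ribozyme, so Cre would be expected to excise that element. A self-cleaving ribozyme left in the transcript would presumably destabilise it, but the record does not spell out the mechanism. A WPRE and the human growth hormone polyadenylation signal follow, enhancing transcript expression and terminating the transcript. The associated work describes using this design for intersectional labelling of cell populations in studies of cellular diversity and brain function.
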