Addgene plasmid #218747: pAAV-nEF-ConVERGD-eGFP-WPRE
Purpose: Provides AND intersectional (Cre+Flp) expression of eGFP
Depositing lab: Lindsay Schwarz. Depositing organization: St. Jude Children's Research Hospital. Publication: A Novel Single Vector Intersectional AAV Strategy for Interrogating Cellular Diversity and Brain Function. Hughes AC, Pollard BG, Xu B, Gammons JW, Chapman P, Bikoff JB, Schwarz LA. bioRxiv. 2023 Feb 8:2023.02.07.527312. doi: 10.1101/2023.02.07.527312. Preprint. PubMed 36798174.
Backbone
  Vector backbone: pAAV
  Backbone manufacturer: Azenta Life Sciences
  Vector type: AAV
Growth in bacteria
  Bacterial resistance: Ampicillin, 100 μg/mL
  Growth temperature: 30°C
  Growth strain: NEB Stable
  Copy number: Low Copy
Gene/Insert
  Gene/Insert name: eGFP
  Species: Synthetic
  Promoter: nEF
  Cloning method: Other
Terms and licenses: Academic/Nonprofit Terms; Industry Terms: Not Available to Industry
Depositor comments: Please visit https://doi.org/10.1101/2023.02.07.527312 for bioRxiv preprint.
How to cite: pAAV-nEF-ConVERGD-eGFP-WPRE was a gift from Lindsay Schwarz (Addgene plasmid # 218747 ; http://n2t.net/addgene:218747 ; RRID:Addgene_218747)
